>Addgene plasmid #244732 | CL20_mEGFP_FOidr_180 | addgene full sequence | sequence record 488200 | Addgene NGS Result
AAAAAAAATCTAACCTCAAGTCAAGGCTTTTCTATGGAATAAGGAATGGACAGCAGGGGGCTGTTTCATA
TACTGATGACCTCTTTATAGCCAACCTTTGTTCATGGCAGCCAGCATATGGGCATATGTTGCCAAACTCT
AAACCAAATACTCATTCTGATGTTTTAAATGATTTGCCCTCCCATATGTCCTTCCGAGTGAGAGACACAA
AAAATTCCAACACACTATTGCAATGAAAATAAATTTCCTTTATTAGCCAGAAGTCAGATGCTCAAGGGGC
TTCATGATGTCCCCATAATTTTTGGCAGAGGGAAAAAGATCTGCTAGCTCGAGCAGCTGAAGCTTTATTG
AGGCTTAAGCAGTGGGTTCCCTAGTTAGCCAGAGAGCTCCCAGGCTCAGATCTGGTCTAACCAGAGAGAC
CCAGTACAGGCAAAAAGCAGATCTTGTCTTCTTTGGGAGTGAATTAGCCCTTCCAGTCCCCCCTTTTCTT
TTAAAAAGTGGCTAAGATCTACAGCTGCCTTGTAAGTCATTGGTCTTAAAGGTACCGTAATCTTATCTAG
AACCGGTTCATACACGGACACGGCGAACTGGGGGGCTCGCCCCCGCCTCACCGGCGGGGCCACGGGGCGG
AGCGGGCGGTGACGGTGGACCCAATCCGCGAGAGGGCGAACCGGGTAAGCTATCCCCAGCGCCGCCACCA
TTGGGCAGCCCATTGAAAGCTGCAGCCGCGGGACCAAGAGCGGGCTCCAGTTCTGCCGCGGCTGCGTCAC
CCCGGGAAGCGGCCGCACTTCCCCCGGAGCCTCCGCTTCCGCCCTTGTACAGCTCGTCCATGCCGAGAGT
GATCCCGGCGGCGGTCACGAACTCCAGCAGGACCATGTGATCGCGCTTCTCGTTGGGGTCTTTGCTCAGC
TTGGACTGGGTGCTCAGGTAGTGGTTGTCGGGCAGCAGCACGGGGCCGTCGCCGATGGGGGTGTTCTGCT
GGTAGTGGTCGGCGAGCTGCACGCTGCCGTCCTCGATGTTGTGGCGGATCTTGAAGTTCACCTTGATGCC
GTTCTTCTGCTTGTCGGCCATGATATAGACGTTGTGGCTGTTGTAGTTGTACTCCAGCTTGTGCCCCAGG
ATGTTGCCGTCCTCCTTGAAGTCGATGCCCTTCAGCTCGATGCGGTTCACCAGGGTGTCGCCCTCGAACT
TCACCTCGGCGCGGGTCTTGTAGTTGCCGTCGTCCTTGAAGAAGATGGTGCGCTCCTGGACGTAGCCTTC
GGGCATGGCGGACTTGAAGAAGTCGTGCTGCTTCATGTGGTCGGGGTAGCGGCTGAAGCACTGCACGCCG
TAGGTCAGGGTGGTCACGAGGGTGGGCCAGGGCACGGGCAGCTTGCCGGTGGTGCAGATGAACTTCAGGG
TCAGCTTGCCGTAGGTGGCATCGCCCTCGCCCTCGCCGGACACGCTGAACTTGTGGCCGTTTACGTCGCC
GTCCAGCTCGACCAGGATGGGCACCACCCCGGTGAACAGCTCCTCGCCCTTGCTCACCATGGTGGCGACC
GGTGGATCCCGGGCCCGCGGTACCGTCGACTGCAGAATTCGGTTCACTAAACGAGCCCGGTTCACTAAAC
GAGCTCTGCTTATATAGACCTCCCACCGTACACGCCTACCGCCCATTTGCGTCAATGGGGCGGAGTTGTT
ACGACATTTTGGAAAGTCCCGTTGATTTTGGTGCCAAAACAAACTCCCATTGACGTCAATGGGGTGGAGA
CTTGGAAATCCCCGTGAGTCAAACCGCTATCCACGCCCATTGATGTACTGCCAAAACCGCATCACCATGG
TAATAGCGATGACTAATACGTAGATGTACTGCCAAGTAGGAAAGTCCCATAAGGTCATGTACTGGGCATA
ATGCCAGGCGGGCCATTTACCGTCATTGACGTCAATAGGGGGCGTACTTGGCATATGATACACTTGATGT
ACTGCCAAGTGGGCAGTTTACCGTAAATACTCCACCCATTGACGTCAATGGAAAGTCCCTATTGGCGTTA
CTATGGGAACATACGTCATTATTGACGTCAATGGGCGGGGGTCGTTGGGCGGTCAGCCAGGCGGGCCATT
TACCGTAAGTTATGTAACGCGGAACTCCATATATGGGCTATGAACTAATGACCCCGTAATTGATTACTAT
TAATAACTAGCACGCGTTCGAAGCTTGAGCTCGGTCCCCTCGGGGTTGGGAGGTGGGTCTGAAACGATAA
TGGTGAATATCCCTGCCTAACTCTATTCACTATAGAAAGTACAGCAAAAACTATTCTTAAACCTACCAAG
CCTCCTACTATCATTATGAATAATTTTATATACCACAGCCAATTTGTTATGTTAAACCAATTCCACAAAC
TTGCCCATTTATCTAATTCCAATAATTCTTGTTCATTCTTTTCTTGCTGGTTTTGCGATTCTTCAATTAA
GGAGTGTATTAAGCTTGTGTAATTGTTAATTTCTCTGTCCCACTCCATCCAGGTCGTGTGATTCCAAATC
TGTTCCAGAGATTTATTACTCCAACTAGCATTCCAAGGCACAGCAGTGGTGCAAATGAGTTTTCCAGAGC
AACCCCAAATCCCCAGGAGCTGTTGATCCTTTAGGTATCTTTCCACAGCCAGGATTCTTGCCTGGAGCTG
CTTGATGCCCCAGACTGTGAGTTGCAACAGATGCTGTTGCGCCTCAATAGCCCTCAGCAAATTGTTCTGC
TGCTGCACTATACCAGACAATAATTGTCTGGCCTGTACCGTCAGCGTCATTGACGCTGCGCCCATAGTGC
TTCCTGCTGCTCCCAAGAACCCAAGGAACAAAGCTCCTATTCCCACTGCTCTTTTTTCTCTCTGCACCAC
TCTTCTCTTTGCCTTGGTGGGTGCTACTCCTAATGGTTCAATTTTTACTACTTTATATTTATATAATTCA
CTTCTCCAATTGTCCCTCATATCTCCTCCTTATGGTGTTTTACTAAACTTTTCCATGTTCTAATCCTCAT
CCTGTCTACTTGCCACACAATCATCACCTGCCATCTGTTTTCCATAATCCCTAATGATCTTTGCTTTTCT
TCTTGGCACTACTTTTATGTCACTATTATCTTGTATTACTACTGCCCCTTCACCTTTCCAGAGGAGCTTT
GCTGGTCCTTTCCAAAGTGGATTTCTGCTGTCCCTGTAATAAACCCGAAAATTTTGAATTTTTGTAATTT
GTTTTTGTAATTCTTTAGTTTGTATGTCTGTTGCTATTATGTCTACTATTCTTTCCCCTGCACTGTACCC
CCCAATCCCCCCTTTTCTTTTAAAATTGTGGATGAATACTGCCATTTGTACTGCTGTCTTAAGATGTTCA
GCCTGATCTCTTACCTGTCCTATAATTTTCTTTAATTCTTTATTCATAGATTCTACTACTCCTTGACTTT
GGGGATTGTAGGGAATTTCCAGGTCTGAAGATCCTGCTGCTTGCTGTGCTTTTTTCTTACTTTTGTTTTG
CTCTTCCTCTATCTTGTCTAAAGCTTCCTTGGTGTCTTTTATCTCTATCCTTTGATGCACACAATAGAGG
GTTGCTACTGTATTATATAATGATCTAAGTTCTTCTGATCCTGTCTGAAGGGATGGTTGTAGCTGTCCCA
GTATTTGTCTACAGCCTTCTGATGTTTCTAACAGGCCAGTATTAACTGCGAATCGTTCTAGCTCCCTGCT
TGCCCATACTATATGTTTTAATTTATATTTTTTCTTTCCCCCTGGCCTTAACCGAATTTTTTCCCATCGC
GATCTAATTCTCCCCCGCTTAATACTGACGCTCTCGCACCCATCTCTCTCCTTCTAGCCTCCGCTAGTCA
AAATTTTTGGCGTACTCACCAGTCGCCGCCCCTCGCCTCTTGCCGTGCGCGCTTCAGCAAGCCGAGTCCT
GCGTCGAGAGAGCTCCTCTGGTTTCCCTTTCGCTTTCAAGTCCCTGTTCGGGCGCCACTGCTAGAGATTT
TCCACACTGACTAAAAGGGTCTGAGGGATCTCTAGTTACCAGAGTCACACAACAGACGGGCACACACTAC
TTGAAGCACTCAAGGCAAGCTTTATTGAGGCTTAAGCAGTGGGTTCCCTAGTTAGCCAGAGAGCTCCCAG
GCTCAGATCTGGTCTAACCAGAGAGACCCAGTACAGGCAAAAAGCAGCTGCTTATATGCAGGATCTGAGG
GCTCGCCACTCCCCAGTCCCGCCCAGGCCACGCCTCCCATGGTAATAGCGATGACTAATACGTAGATGTA
CTGCCAAGTAGGAAAGTCCCATAAGGTCATGTACTGGGCATAATGCCAGGCGGGCCATTTACCGTCATTG
ACGTCAATAGGGGGCGTACTTGGCATATGATACACTTGATGTACTGCCAAGTGGGCAGTTTACCGTAAAT
ACTCCACCCATTGACGTCAATGGAAAGTCCCTATTGGCGTTACTATGGGAACATACGTCATTATTGACGT
CAATGGGCGGGGGTCGTTGGGCGGTCAGCCAGGCGGGCCATTTACCGTAAGTTATGTAACGCGGAACTCC
ATATATGGGCTATGAACTAATGACCCCGTAATTGATTACTATTAATAACTAGTCAATAATCAATGTCGAC
CCAGGTGGCACTTTTCGGGGAAATGTGCGCGGAACCCCTATTTGTTTATTTTTCTAAATACATTCAAATA
TGTATCCGCTCATGAGACAATAACCCTGATAAATGCTTCAATAATATTGAAAAAGGAAGAGTATGAGTAT
TCAACATTTCCGTGTCGCCCTTATTCCCTTTTTTGCGGCATTTTGCCTTCCTGTTTTTGCTCACCCAGAA
ACGCTGGTGAAAGTAAAAGATGCTGAAGATCAGTTGGGTGCACGAGTGGGTTACATCGAACTGGATCTCA
ACAGCGGTAAGATCCTTGAGAGTTTTCGCCCCGAAGAACGTTTTCCAATGATGAGCACTTTTAAAGTTCT
GCTATGTGGCGCGGTATTATCCCGTATTGACGCCGGGCAAGAGCAACTCGGTCGCCGCATACACTATTCT
CAGAATGACTTGGTTGAGTACTCACCAGTCACAGAAAAGCATCTTACGGATGGCATGACAGTAAGAGAAT
TATGCAGTGCTGCCATAACCATGAGTGATAACACTGCGGCCAACTTACTTCTGACAACGATCGGAGGACC
GAAGGAGCTAACCGCTTTTTTGCACAACATGGGGGATCATGTAACTCGCCTTGATCGTTGGGAACCGGAG
CTGAATGAAGCCATACCAAACGACGAGCGTGACACCACGATGCCTGTAGCAATGGCAACAACGTTGCGCA
AACTATTAACTGGCGAACTACTTACTCTAGCTTCCCGGCAACAATTAATAGACTGGATGGAGGCGGATAA
AGTTGCAGGACCACTTCTGCGCTCGGCCCTTCCGGCTGGCTGGTTTATTGCTGATAAATCTGGAGCCGGT
GAGCGTGGGTCTCGCGGTATCATTGCAGCACTGGGGCCAGATGGTAAGCCCTCCCGTATCGTAGTTATCT
ACACGACGGGGAGTCAGGCAACTATGGATGAACGAAATAGACAGATCGCTGAGATAGGTGCCTCACTGAT
TAAGCATTGGTAACTGTCAGACCAAGTTTACTCATATATACTTTAGATTGATTTAAAACTTCATTTTTAA
TTTAAAAGGATCTAGGTGAAGATCCTTTTTGATAATCTCATGACCAAAATCCCTTAACGTGAGTTTTCGT
TCCACTGAGCGTCAGACCCCGTAGAAAAGATCAAAGGATCTTCTTGAGATCCTTTTTTTCTGCGCGTAAT
CTGCTGCTTGCAAACAAAAAAACCACCGCTACCAGCGGTGGTTTGTTTGCCGGATCAAGAGCTACCAACT
CTTTTTCCGAAGGTAACTGGCTTCAGCAGAGCGCAGATACCAAATACTGTTCTTCTAGTGTAGCCGTAGT
TAGGCCACCACTTCAAGAACTCTGTAGCACCGCCTACATACCTCGCTCTGCTAATCCTGTTACCAGTGGC
TGCTGCCAGTGGCGATAAGTCGTGTCTTACCGGGTTGGACTCAAGACGATAGTTACCGGATAAGGCGCAG
CGGTCGGGCTGAACGGGGGGTTCGTGCACACAGCCCAGCTTGGAGCGAACGACCTACACCGAACTGAGAT
ACCTACAGCGTGAGCTATGAGAAAGCGCCACGCTTCCCGAAGGGAGAAAGGCGGACAGGTATCCGGTAAG
CGGCAGGGTCGGAACAGGAGAGCGCACGAGGGAGCTTCCAGGGGGAAACGCCTGGTATCTTTATAGTCCT
GTCGGGTTTCGCCACCTCTGACTTGAGCGTCGATTTTTGTGATGCTCGTCAGGGGGGCGGAGCCTATGGA
AAAACGCCAGCAACGCGGCCTTTTTACGGTTCCTGGCCTTTTGCTGGCCTTTTGCTCACATGTTCTTTCC
TGCGTTATCCCCTGCTTCTGTGGATAACCGTATTACCGCCTTTGAGTGAGCTGATACCGCTCGCCGCAGC
CGAACGACCGAGCGCAGCGAGTCAGTGAGCGAGGAAGCGGAAGAGCGCCCAATACGCAAACCGCCTCTCC
CCGCGCGTTGGCCGATTCATTAATGCAGCGGATCCAGACATGATAAGATACATTGATGAGTTTGGACAAA
CCACAACTAGAATGCAGTGAAAAAAATGCTTTATTTGTGAAATTTGTGATGCTATTGCTTTATTTGTAAC
CATTATAAGCTGCAATAAACAAGTTAGCTTTTTGCAAAAGCCTAGGCCTCCAAAAAAGCCTCCTCACTAC
TTCTGGAATAGCTCAGAGGCCGAGGCGGCCTCGGCCTCTGCATAAATAAAAAAAATTAGTCAGCCATGGG
GCGGAGAATGGGCGGAACTGGGCGGAGTTAGGGGCGGGATGGGCGGAGTTAGGGGCGGGACTATGGTTGC
TGACTAATTGAGATGCGGATCCGCTGGCACGACAGGTTTCCCGACTGGAAAGCGGGCAGTGAGCGCAACG
CAATTAATGTGAGTTAGCTCACTCATTAGGCACCCCAGGCTTTACACTTTATGCTTCCGGCTCGTATGTT
GTGTGGAATTGTGAGCGGATAACAATTTCACACAGGAAACAGCTATGACCATGATTACGCCAAGCTTGGG
CTGCAGGTCGAGGGATCTCCATAAGAGAAGAGGGACAGCTATGACTGGGAGTAGTCAGGAGAGGAGGAAA
AATCTGGCTAGTAAAACATGTAAGGAAAATTTTAGGGATGTTAAAGAAAAAAATAACACAAAACAAAATA
T
Features (pLannotate 1.2.2; 29 found; start..end, strand, type, name):
    199..254     -  polyA_signal   β-globin poly(A) signal: rabbit β-globin polyadenylation signal (Gil and Proudfoot, 1987)
    340..475     -  LTR            3' LTR (ΔU3) (fragment): self-inactivating 3' long terminal repeat (LTR) from HIV-1
    477..545     -  CDS            nef (fragment): NEF_HV1Z2 - Experimental evidence at protein level: Swiss-Prot protein existence level 1. Extracellular Nef protein targets CD4(+) T-lymphocytes for apoptosis by interacting with CXCR4 surface receptors. From Human immunodeficiency virus type 1 group M subtype D (isolate Z2/CDC-Z34) (HIV-1).
    571..771     -  CDS            SNTB2 (fragment): SNTB2_HUMAN - Also known as D16S2531E, SNT2B2, SNTL. Experimental evidence at protein level: Swiss-Prot protein existence level 1. Adapter protein that binds to and probably organizes the subcellular localization of a variety of membrane proteins. May link various receptors to the actin cytoskeleton and the dystrophin glycoprotein complex. May play a role in the regulation of secretory granules via its interaction with PTPRN. From Homo sapiens (Human).
    814..1530    -  CDS            mEGFP: mEGFP is a basic (constitutively fluorescent) green fluorescent protein published in 2002, derived from Aequorea victoria. It has moderate acid sensitivity.
   1544..1581    -  misc_feature   MCS (fragment): multiple cloning site
   1580..1596    -  promoter       tight TRE promoter (fragment): Tet-responsive promoter PTight, consisting of seven tet operator sequences followed by the minimal CMV promoter
   1612..1815    -  promoter       CMV promoter: human cytomegalovirus (CMV) immediate early promoter
   1816..2119    -  enhancer       CMV enhancer: human cytomegalovirus immediate early enhancer
   2187..2203    -  misc_feature   MCS (fragment): multiple cloning site
   2203..2228    -  CDS            Rev (fragment): human immunodeficiency virus 1 (HIV-1) Rev protein; rev; enhances nuclear export of unspliced and incompletely spliced viral mRNAs
   2605..2838    -  misc_feature   RRE: The Rev response element (RRE) of HIV-1 allows for Rev-dependent mRNA export from the nucleus to the cytoplasm.
   2972..3055    -  CDS            vif (fragment): VIF_HV1BR - Experimental evidence at protein level: Swiss-Prot protein existence level 1. Counteracts the innate antiviral activity of host APOBEC3F and APOBEC3G. Forms a complex with host APOBEC3F and APOBEC3G thus preventing the entry of these lethally hypermutating enzymes into progeny virions. Recruits an active E3 ubiquitin ligase complex composed of elongin BC, CUL5, and RBX2 to induce polyubiquitination of APOBEC3G and APOBEC3F. In turn, they are directed to the 26S proteasome for degradation. Vif interaction with APOBEC3G also blocks its cytidine deaminase activity in a proteasome-inde
   3198..3315    -  misc_feature   cPPT/CTS: central polypurine tract and central termination sequence of HIV-1
   3464..3823    -  CDS            HIV-1 gag (fragment): gag protein from human immunodeficiency virus 1; gag
   3807..3932    -  misc_feature   HIV-1 Ψ: packaging signal of human immunodeficiency virus type 1
   3979..4236    -  LTR            5' LTR (truncated): truncated 5' long terminal repeat (LTR) from HIV-1
   4238..4617    -  enhancer       CMV enhancer: human cytomegalovirus immediate early enhancer
   4648..4752    +  promoter       AmpR promoter: bla
   4753..5613    +  CDS            AmpR: β-lactamase; bla; confers resistance to ampicillin, carbenicillin, and related antibiotics
   5784..6372    +  rep_origin     ori: high-copy-number ColE1/pMB1/pBR322/pUC origin of replication
   6555..6609    +  CDS            lacI (fragment): lac repressor; lacI; The lac repressor binds to the lac operator to inhibit transcription in E. coli. This inhibition can be relieved by adding lactose or isopropyl-β-D-thiogalactopyranoside (IPTG).
   6611..6745    -  polyA_signal   SV40 poly(A) signal: SV40 polyadenylation signal
   6765..6900    -  rep_origin     SV40 ori: SV40 origin of replication
   6924..6946    -  promoter       SV40 promoter (fragment): SV40 enhancer and early promoter
   6953..6992    +  CDS            lacI (fragment): lac repressor; lacI; The lac repressor binds to the lac operator to inhibit transcription in E. coli. This inhibition can be relieved by adding lactose or isopropyl-β-D-thiogalactopyranoside (IPTG).
   7005..7026    +  protein_bind   CAP binding site: CAP binding activates transcription in the presence of cAMP. E. coli catabolite activator protein
   7041..7071    +  promoter       lac promoter: promoter for the E. coli lac operon
   7079..7095    +  protein_bind   lac operator: The lac repressor binds to the lac operator to inhibit transcription in E. coli. This inhibition can be relieved by adding lactose or isopropyl-β-D-thiogalactopyranoside (IPTG). lac repressor encoded by lacI
