[The description below was written by a language model from this plasmid's Addgene catalogue record and pLannotate feature annotations shown in this document.]
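Description:
CL20_mEGFP_FOidr_180 is a 7,281-nt mammalian expression plasmid built on the CL20 backbone. The catalogue lists it only as a mammalian expression vector, but the feature table shows the architecture of an HIV-1-derived, self-inactivating lentiviral transfer vector. It is maintained in E. coli through a high-copy ColE1/pUC-type origin and selected with ampicillin via the β-lactamase gene. A recombination-tolerant strain is listed for propagation, as is usual for plasmids carrying repeated LTR sequences. Small lac promoter/operator and lacI fragments, an SV40 origin and an SV40 poly(A) signal are backbone remnants.

The viral portion begins with a CMV enhancer fused to a truncated 5' LTR, an arrangement that typically drives genomic RNA transcription in packaging cells. It continues with the Ψ packaging signal running into a gag fragment, the cPPT/CTS, and the Rev response element for Rev-dependent nuclear export. It ends in a ΔU3 3' LTR fragment followed by a rabbit β-globin poly(A) signal. Short hits to vif, rev and nef are residual HIV-1 sequence rather than functional genes.

Between the RRE and the 3' LTR, an internal CMV enhancer/promoter drives monomeric EGFP fused to the N terminus of FOidr_180. This insert is an unmutated human intrinsically disordered region taken from the SNTB2_ZCRB1 fusion protein, and the depositor's note appears to indicate residues 52–118. The automated annotation recognises this roughly 200-nt segment as an SNTB2 fragment. The short "tight TRE" hit is probably just shared minimal CMV sequence.

The construct is intended for expressing the fluorescently tagged IDR in mammalian cells. The associated publication concerns protein condensate formation and RNA biology, which suggests the tag is used to image the IDR's localisation and condensate behaviour.
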