Addgene plasmid #244732: CL20_mEGFP_FOidr_180
Purpose: Express mEGFP-tagged intrinsically disordered protein (IDR), FOidr_180, derived from human fusion protein SNTB2_ZCRB1
Depositing lab: Richard Kriwacki. Depositing organization: St. Jude Children's Research Hospital. Publication: Proteome-wide computational analyses reveal links between protein condensate formation and RNA biology. Maiti S, Tripathi S, Baggett DW, Phillips AH, Park CG, Wang J, Wahiduzzaman, Freyaldenhoven WT, Kinger S, Pioso BJ, Bollinger JC, Somjee R, Lang B, Babu MM, Kriwacki RW. Sci Adv. 2025 Dec 5;11(49):eady1420. doi: 10.1126/sciadv.ady1420. Epub 2025 Dec 3. PubMed 41337585.
Backbone
  Vector backbone: CL20
  Vector type: Mammalian Expression
Growth in bacteria
  Bacterial resistance: Ampicillin, 100 μg/mL
  Growth temperature: 37°C
  Growth strain: NEB Stable
  Copy number: High Copy
Gene/Insert
  Gene/Insert name: FOidr_180
  Species: H. sapiens (human)
  Mutation: Unmutated
  Tag / fusion protein: monomeric EGFP (N terminal on insert)
  Cloning method: Restriction Enzyme; 5′ cloning site Unknown (unknown if destroyed)
Terms and licenses: Academic/Nonprofit Terms; Industry Terms: Not Available to Industry
Depositor comments: SNTB2_ZCRB1_52_118
How to cite: CL20_mEGFP_FOidr_180 was a gift from Richard Kriwacki (Addgene plasmid # 244732 ; http://n2t.net/addgene:244732 ; RRID:Addgene_244732)
